>Addgene plasmid #228305 | pMT1343 | addgene full sequence | sequence record 457080 | Addgene NGS Result
GACGAAAGGGCCTCGTGATACGCCTATTTTTATAGGTTAATGTCATGATAATAATGGTTTCTTAGACGTC
AGGTGGCACTTTTCGGGGAAATGTGCGCGGAACCCCTATTTGTTTATTTTTCTAAATACATTCAAATATG
TATCCGCTCATGAGACAATAACCCTGATAAATGCTTCAATAATATTGAAAAAGGAAGAGTATGAGTATTC
AACATTTCCGTGTCGCCCTTATTCCCTTTTTTGCGGCATTTTGCCTTCCTGTTTTTGCTCACCCAGAAAC
GCTGGTGAAAGTAAAAGATGCTGAAGATCAGTTGGGTGCACGAGTGGGTTACATCGAACTGGATCTCAAC
AGCGGTAAGATCCTTGAGAGTTTTCGCCCCGAAGAACGTTTTCCAATGATGAGCACTTTTAAAGTTCTGC
TATGTGGCGCGGTATTATCCCGTATTGACGCCGGGCAAGAGCAACTCGGTCGCCGCATACACTATTCTCA
GAATGACTTGGTTGAGTACTCACCAGTCACAGAAAAGCATCTTACGGATGGCATGACAGTAAGAGAATTA
TGCAGTGCTGCCATAACCATGAGTGATAACACTGCGGCCAACTTACTTCTGACAACGATCGGAGGACCGA
AGGAGCTAACCGCTTTTTTGCACAACATGGGGGATCATGTAACTCGCCTTGATCGTTGGGAACCGGAGCT
GAATGAAGCCATACCAAACGACGAGCGTGACACCACGATGCCTGTAGCAATGGCAACAACGTTGCGCAAA
CTATTAACTGGCGAACTACTTACTCTAGCTTCCCGGCAACAATTAATAGACTGGATGGAGGCGGATAAAG
TTGCAGGACCACTTCTGCGCTCGGCCCTTCCGGCTGGCTGGTTTATTGCTGATAAATCTGGAGCCGGTGA
GCGTGGGTCTCGCGGTATCATTGCAGCACTGGGGCCAGATGGTAAGCCCTCCCGTATCGTAGTTATCTAC
ACGACGGGGAGTCAGGCAACTATGGATGAACGAAATAGACAGATCGCTGAGATAGGTGCCTCACTGATTA
AGCATTGGTAACTGTCAGACCAAGTTTACTCATATATACTTTAGATTGATTTAAAACTTCATTTTTAATT
TAAAAGGATCTAGGTGAAGATCCTTTTTGATAATCTCATGACCAAAATCCCTTAACGTGAGTTTTCGTTC
CACTGAGCGTCAGACCCCGTAGAAAAGATCAAAGGATCTTCTTGAGATCCTTTTTTTCTGCGCGTAATCT
GCTGCTTGCAAACAAAAAAACCACCGCTACCAGCGGTGGTTTGTTTGCCGGATCAAGAGCTACCAACTCT
TTTTCCGAAGGTAACTGGCTTCAGCAGAGCGCAGATACCAAATACTGTTCTTCTAGTGTAGCCGTAGTTA
GGCCACCACTTCAAGAACTCTGTAGCACCGCCTACATACCTCGCTCTGCTAATCCTGTTACCAGTGGCTG
CTGCCAGTGGCGATAAGTCGTGTCTTACCGGGTTGGACTCAAGACGATAGTTACCGGATAAGGCGCAGCG
GTCGGGCTGAACGGGGGGTTCGTGCACACAGCCCAGCTTGGAGCGAACGACCTACACCGAACTGAGATAC
CTACAGCGTGAGCTATGAGAAAGCGCCACGCTTCCCGAAGGGAGAAAGGCGGACAGGTATCCGGTAAGCG
GCAGGGTCGGAACAGGAGAGCGCACGAGGGAGCTTCCAGGGGGAAACGCCTGGTATCTTTATAGTCCTGT
CGGGTTTCGCCACCTCTGACTTGAGCGTCGATTTTTGTGATGCTCGTCAGGGGGGCGGAGCCTATGGAAA
AACGCCAGCAACGCGGCCTTTTTACGGTTCCTGGCCTTTTGCTGGCCTTTTGCTCACATGTTCTTTCCTG
CGTTATCCCCTGATTCTGTGGATAACCGTATTACCGCCTTTGAGTGAGCTGATACCGCTCGCCGCAGCCG
AACGACCGAGCGCAGCGAGTCAGTGAGCGAGGAAGCGGAAGAGCGCCCAATACGCAAACCGCCTCTCCCC
GCGCGTTGGCCGATTCATTAATGCAGCTGGCACGACAGGTTTCCCGACTGGAAAGCGGGCAGTGAGCGCA
ACGCAATTAATGTGAGTTAGCTCACTCATTAGGCACCCCAGGCTTTACACTTTATGCTTCCGGCTCGTAT
GTTGTGTGGAATTGTGAGCGGATAACAATTTCACACAGGAAACAGCTATGACCATGATTACGCCGCTAGC
CATGGTTGTGCGACAGATTCACTGTGAAAGACTGTTCATTATACCCACGTTTCACTGGGAGATGTAAGCC
TTAGGTGTTTTACCCTGATTAGATAATACAATAACCAACAGAAATACGAGAATCTAAACTAATTTCGATG
ATTCATTTTTCTTTTTACCGCGCTGCCTCTTTTGGCAATTCTTTCACCTATATTCTACCTTCTCTTTCCT
TTTGTTCTAAACTTATTACCAGCTATCTATGTCGAATCAAGAAGAAGGACTTAAACTGTGGGGTGGCAGG
TTTACTGGGGCTACTGACCCCTTGATGGATTTGTATAACGCTTCCTTACCTTACGACAAGAAAATGTACA
AGGTGGATTTAGAAGGAACAAAAGTTTACACTGAGGGCCTGGAGAAAATTAATTTGCTAACTAAAGACGA
ACTAAGTGAGATTCATCGTGGTCTCAAATTGATTGAAGCAGAGTGGGCAGAAGGGAAGTTTGTTGAGAAG
CCAGGGGATGAGGATATTCACACTGCTAATGAACGTCGCTTGGGTGAGTTGATTGGTCGTGGAATCTCTG
GTAAGGTTCATACCGGAAGGTCTAGAAATGATCAAGTTGCCACTGATATGCGGTTGTATGTCAGAGACAA
TCTAACTCAGTTGGCTGACTATCTGAAGCAGTTCATTCAAGTAATCATCAAGAGAGCTGAACAGGAAATA
GACGTCTTGATGCCCGGTTATACTCACTTGCAAAGAGCTCAACCAATCAGATGGTCTCACTGGTTGAGCA
TGTATGCTACCTATTTCACTGAAGATTATGAGAGACTGAATCAAATCGTTAAAAGGTTGAACAAATCCCC
ATTGGGAGCTGGAGCTTTGGCTGGTCATCCTTATGGAATTGATCGTGAATACATTGCTGAGAGATTAGGG
TTTGATTCTGTTATTGGTAATTCTTTGGCCGCTGTTTCAGACAGAGATTTTGTAGTCGAAACCATGTTCT
GGTCTTCGTTGTTTATGAATCATATTTCTCGATTCTCAGAAGATTTGATCATTTACTCCACTGGAGAGTT
TGGATTTATCAAGTTGGCAGATGCTTATTCTACTGGATCTTCTCTGATGCCTCAAAAAAAAAACCCAGAC
TCTTTGGAGTTATTGAGGGGTAAATCTGGTAGATGTTTTGGGGCCTTGGCTGGTTTCCTCATGTCTATTA
AGTCCATTCCGTCAACCTATAACAAAGATATGCAAGAGGATAAGGAGCCTTTATTTGATACTCTAATCAC
TGTAGAGCACTCGATTTTGATAGCATCCGGTGTAGTTTCTACCTTGAACATTGATGCCGAACGAATGAAG
AATGCTCTAACTATGGATATGCTGGCTACAGATCTTGCCGACTATTTAGTTAGAAGGGGAGTTCCATTCA
GAGAAACTCACCACATTTCTGGTGAATGTGTCAGACAAGCCGAGGAGTTGAACCTTTCTGGTATTGATCA
GTTGTCCCTCGAACAATTGAAATCCATTGACTCCCGTTTTGAGGCTGATGTGGCTTCAACGTTTGACTTT
GAAGCCAGTGTTGAAAAAAGAACTGCCACCGGAGGAACTTCTAAGACTGCTGTTTTAAAGCAATTGGATG
CACTGAATGAAAAGCTAGAGTCTTGACTGCAGGTCGACTCTAGAGGATCCATGATACGAAACGTACCGTA
TCGTTAAGGTCTCGGTTAGCCTCTAGGCAAATTCTGGTCTTCATACCTATATCAACTTTTCATCAGATAG
CCTTTGGGTTCAAAAAAGAACTAAAGCAGGATGCCTGATATATAAATCCCAGATGATCTGCTTTTGAAAC
TATTTTCAGTATCTTGATTCGTTTACTTACAAACAACTATTGTTGATTTTATCTGGAGAATAATCGAACA
AAACTAGTATGGTTTCTAAGGGTGAAGAGTTGTTCACTGGTGTTGTTCCAATCTTGGTTGAGTTGGACGG
TGACGTTAACGGACACAAGTTCTCTGTTTCTGGTGAAGGTGAGGGTGACGCTACTTACGGAAAGTTGACT
TTGAAGTTCATCTGTACTACTGGTAAGTTGCCAGTTCCATGGCCAACTTTGGTTACTACTTTGACTTACG
GTGTTCAGTGTTTCTCCAGATACCCAGACCACATGAAGCAGCACGATTTCTTCAAGTCTGCTATGCCAGA
GGGTTACGTTCAAGAGAGAACTATCTTCTTCAAGGACGACGGTAACTACAAGACTAGAGCTGAGGTTAAG
TTCGAGGGTGACACATTGGTTAACAGAATCGAGTTGAAGGGTATCGACTTCAAAGAGGACGGAAACATCT
TGGGTCACAAGTTGGAGTACAACTACAACTCCCACAACGTTTACATCATGGCTGACAAGCAGAAGAACGG
TATCAAGGTTAACTTCAAGATCAGACACAACATCGAGGACGGTTCCGTTCAATTGGCTGACCACTACCAA
CAGAACACTCCAATTGGTGACGGTCCAGTTTTGTTGCCAGACAACCACTACTTGTCCACTCAATCCGCTT
TGTCCAAGGACCCAAACGAGAAGAGAGATCACATGGTTTTGTTGGAGTTCGTTACTGCTGCTGGTATCAC
TTTGGGTATGGACGAGTTGTACAAGTAACTCGAGCCTTAGACATGACTGTTCCTCAGTTCAAGTTGGGCA
CTTACGAGAAGACCGGTCTTGCTAGATTCTAATCAAGAGGATGTCAGAATGCCATTTGCCTGAGAGATGC
AGGCTTCATTTTTGATACTTTTTTATTTGTAACCTATATAGTATAGGATTTTTTTTGTCATTTTGTTTCT
TCTCGTACGAGCTTGCTCCTGATCAGCCTATCTCGCAGCTGATGAATATCTTGTGGTAGGGGTTTGGGAA
AATCATTCGAGTTTGATGTTTTTCTTGGTATTTCCCACTCCTCTTCAGAGTACAGAAGATTAAGTGAGAC
GTTCGTTTGTGCAAGCTTAGATCCCCGGGTACCGAGCTCGAATTCGCCGTACCACTTCAAAACACCCAAG
CACAGCATACTAAATTTCCCCTCTTTCTTCCTCTAGGGTGTCGTTAATTACCCGTACTAAAGGTTTGGAA
AAGAAAAAAGAGACCGCCTCGTTTCTTTTTCTTCGTCGAAAAAGGCAATAAAAATTTTTATCACGTTTCT
TTTTCTTGAAAATTTTTTTTTTTGATTTTTTTCTCTTTCGATGACCTCCCATTGATATTTAAGTTAATAA
ACGGTCTTCAATTTCTCAAGTTTCAGTTTCATTTTTCTTGTTCTATTACAACTTTTTTTACTTCTTGCTC
ATTAGAAAGAAAGCATAGCAATCTAATCTAAGTTTTAATTACAAAATGAAGAAGCCAGAGTTGACTGCTA
CTTCCGTTGAGAAGTTCTTGATCGAGAAGTTCGACTCCGTTTCCGACTTGATGCAATTGTCTGAAGGTGA
AGAGTCCAGAGCTTTCTCCTTTGACGTTGGTGGTAGAGGTTACGTTTTGAGAGTTAATTCCTGTGCTGAC
GGTTTCTACAAGGACAGATACGTTTACAGACACTTCGCTTCCGCTGCTTTGCCAATTCCAGAGGTTTTGG
ACATTGGTGAGTTCTCCGAGTCCTTGACTTACTGTATCTCCAGAAGAGCTCAGGGAGTTACATTGCAAGA
CTTGCCAGAAACTGAGTTGCCAGCTGTTTTGCAACCAGTTGCTGAAGCTATGGACGCTATTGCTGCTGCT
GACTTGTCTCAAACTTCTGGTTTTGGTCCATTCGGTCCACAGGGTATTGGTCAGTACACTACTTGGAGAG
ACTTCATCTGTGCTATCGCTGACCCACATGTTTACCACTGGCAAACTGTTATGGACGATACTGTTTCCGC
TTCCGTTGCTCAGGCTTTGGACGAATTGATGTTGTGGGCTGAAGATTGTCCTGAGGTTAGACATTTGGTT
CACGCTGACTTCGGTTCCAACAACGTTTTGACTGACAACGGTAGAATCACTGCTGTTATCGACTGGTCCG
AAGCTATGTTCGGTGACTCTCAATACGAGGTTGCTAACATCTTCTTTTGGAGACCATGGTTGGCTTGTAT
GGAACAGCAGACTAGATACTTCGAGAGAAGACACCCAGAATTGGCTGGTTCCCCAAGATTGAGAGCTTAC
ATGTTGAGAATCGGTTTGGACCAGTTGTACCAGTCCTTGGTTGATGGTAACTTCGATGATGCTGCTTGGG
CTCAAGGTAGATGTGACGCTATCGTTAGATCCGGTGCTGGTACTGTTGGTAGAACTCAGATTGCTAGAAG
ATCCGCTGCTGTTTGGACTGACGGTTGTGTTGAAGTTTTGGCTGACTCCGGTAACAGAAGACCATCCACT
AGACCAAGAGCTAAAGAGGTTGGTAGAGTTTAAGTATTAAGAACGTTATTTATATTTCAAATTTTTCTTT
TTTTTCTCTACAGACGCTGTACGCATGTAACATTATACTGAAAACCTTGCTTGAGAAGGTTTTGGGACGC
TCGAAGATCCAGCTGCATTAATGAATCGGCCAACGCGCGGGGAGAGGCGGTTTGCGTATTGGGCGCTCTT
CCGCTTCCTCGGAATTCACTGGCCGTCGTTTTACAACGTCGTGACTGGGAAAACCCTGGCGTTACCCAAC
TTAATCGCCTTGCAGCACATCCCCCTTTCGCCAGCTGGCGTAATAGCGAAGAGGCCCGCACCGATCGCCC
TTCCCAACAGTTGCGCAGCCTGAATGGCGAATGGCGCCTGATGCGGTATTTTCTCCTTACGCATCTGTGC
GGTATTTCACACCGCATATGGTGCACTCTCAGTACAATCTGCTCTGATGCCGCATAGTTAAGCCAGCCCC
GACACCCGCCAACACCCGCTGACGCGCCCTGACGGGCTTGTCTGCTCCCGGCATCCGCTTACAGACAAGC
TGTGACCGTCTCCGGGAGCTGCATGTGTCAGAGGTTTTCACCGTCATCACCGAAACGCGCGA
Features (pLannotate 1.2.2; 21 found; start..end, strand, type, name):
     96..200     +  promoter       AmpR promoter: bla
    201..1061    +  CDS            AmpR: β-lactamase; bla; confers resistance to ampicillin, carbenicillin, and related antibiotics
   1232..1820    +  rep_origin     ori: high-copy-number ColE1/pMB1/pBR322/pUC origin of replication
   2003..2095    +  CDS            lacI (fragment): lac repressor; lacI; The lac repressor binds to the lac operator to inhibit transcription in E. coli. This inhibition can be relieved by adding lactose or isopropyl-β-D-thiogalactopyranoside (IPTG).
   2108..2129    +  protein_bind   CAP binding site: CAP binding activates transcription in the presence of cAMP. E. coli catabolite activator protein
   2144..2174    +  promoter       lac promoter: promoter for the E. coli lac operon
   2182..2198    +  protein_bind   lac operator: The lac repressor binds to the lac operator to inhibit transcription in E. coli. This inhibition can be relieved by adding lactose or isopropyl-β-D-thiogalactopyranoside (IPTG). lac repressor encoded by lacI
   2243..2311    +  CDS            DED81 (fragment): SYNC_SACPA - Protein inferred from homology: Swiss-Prot protein existence level 3. From Saccharomyces paradoxus (Yeast) (Saccharomyces douglasii).
   2503..3867    +  CDS            ARG4: ARLY_YEAST - Experimental evidence at protein level: Swiss-Prot protein existence level 1. From Saccharomyces cerevisiae (strain ATCC 204508 / S288c) (Baker's yeast).
   3877..3900    -  misc_feature   MCS (fragment): pUC18/19 multiple cloning site
   4139..4855    +  CDS            EGFP: EGFP is a basic (constitutively fluorescent) green fluorescent protein published in 1996, derived from Aequorea victoria. It is reported to be a rapidly-maturing weak dimer with moderate acid sensitivity.
   4864..4929    +  CDS            AOX1 (fragment): ALOX1_KOMPC - Experimental evidence at protein level: Swiss-Prot protein existence level 1. Major isoform of alcohol oxidase, which catalyzes the oxidation of methanol to formaldehyde and hydrogen peroxide, the first step in the methanol utilization pathway of methylotrophic yeasts. From Komagataella phaffii (strain ATCC 76273 / CBS 7435 / CECT 11047 / NRRL Y-11430 / Wegner 21-1) (Yeast) (Pichia pastoris).
   4933..5179    +  terminator     AOX1 terminator: Pichia pastoris AOX1; transcription terminator for AOX1
   5200..5225    -  misc_feature   MCS (fragment): pUC18/19 multiple cloning site
   5224..5562    +  promoter       TEF1 promoter (fragment): S. cerevisiae TEF1; promoter for EF-1α
   5576..6598    +  CDS            hph: KHYB_ECOLX - Experimental evidence at protein level: Swiss-Prot protein existence level 1. The aminoglycoside phosphotransferases achieve inactivation of their antibiotic substrates by phosphorylation. Only phosphorylates hygromycin and closely related compounds such as demethyl analogs and destomycin. From Escherichia coli.
   6613..6726    +  terminator     CYC1 terminator (fragment): S. cerevisiae CYC1; transcription terminator for CYC1
   6729..6786    -  CDS            lacI (fragment): lac repressor; lacI; The lac repressor binds to the lac operator to inhibit transcription in E. coli. This inhibition can be relieved by adding lactose or isopropyl-β-D-thiogalactopyranoside (IPTG).
   6804..6961    +  CDS            lacZα (fragment): LacZα fragment of β-galactosidase; lacZ fragment
   6967..7066    -  misc_feature   bom (fragment): basis of mobility region from pBR322
   7168..1       -  CDS            rop (fragment) (across the origin): Rop protein, which maintains plasmids at low copy number; rop
