[The description below was written by a language model from this plasmid's Addgene catalogue record and pLannotate feature annotations shown in this document.]
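Description:
pMT1343 is a 7.2 kb yeast expression and synthetic-biology plasmid built on a pUC19 backbone. It places EGFP under the control of KpPhl1.9, a synthetic promoter regulated by 2,4-diacetylphloroglucinol (DAPG). In E. coli it is maintained at high copy through the ColE1/pUC origin and selected with ampicillin via the bla gene and its promoter. Remnants of the pUC lac region (CAP site, lac promoter and operator, lacZα and lacI fragments, MCS fragments) flank the inserted cassettes. No yeast replication origin (2μ or ARS/CEN) is annotated, so the plasmid may be meant for chromosomal integration, although the record does not say this.

The reporter cassette consists of the EGFP coding sequence followed by a short AOX1 coding fragment and the AOX1 transcription terminator from Komagataella phaffii (Pichia pastoris). The KpPhl1.9 promoter is named only in the catalogue fields and is not itself annotated. It presumably lies in the unannotated stretch just upstream of EGFP. The "Kp" prefix and the AOX1 terminator point to K. phaffii as the intended host, but the host is not stated outright. Yeast selection relies on hygromycin resistance, with the hph phosphotransferase gene driven by a TEF1 promoter fragment and closed by a CYC1 terminator fragment. An ARG4 (argininosuccinate lyase) coding sequence, matched to the S. cerevisiae gene and preceded by a short DED81 fragment, is also present. It could serve as an auxotrophic marker or a homology region for integration, but its role is not recorded.

No DAPG-responsive regulator is annotated on this plasmid. Regulation would therefore presumably depend on a transcription factor supplied separately, which the record does not describe. The construct serves as a fluorescent readout for characterising the strength and inducibility of this synthetic promoter in yeast.
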