Addgene plasmid #228305: pMT1343
Purpose: 2,4-Diacetylphloroglucinol (DAPG)-regulatable EGFP expression
Depositing lab: Jun Ishii. Depositing organization: Kobe University. Publication: Designing strong inducible synthetic promoters in yeasts. Tominaga M, Shima Y, Nozaki K, Ito Y, Someda M, Shoya Y, Hashii N, Obata C, Matsumoto-Kitano M, Suematsu K, Matsukawa T, Hosoya K, Hashiba N, Kondo A, Ishii J. Nat Commun. 2024 Dec 19;15(1):10653. doi: 10.1038/s41467-024-54865-z. PubMed 39702268.
Backbone
  Vector backbone: pUC19
  Vector type: Yeast Expression, Synthetic Biology
  Selectable markers: Hygromycin
Growth in bacteria
  Bacterial resistance: Ampicillin, 100 μg/mL
  Growth temperature: 37°C
  Growth strain: DH5alpha
  Copy number: High Copy
Gene/Insert
  Gene/Insert name: EGFP
  Species: Synthetic; Aequorea victoria
  Promoter: 2,4-Diacetylphloroglucinol-regulatable synthetic promoter (KpPhl1.9)
  Cloning method: Ligation Independent Cloning
Terms and licenses: Academic/Nonprofit Terms; Industry Terms: Not Available to Industry
How to cite: pMT1343 was a gift from Jun Ishii (Addgene plasmid # 228305 ; http://n2t.net/addgene:228305 ; RRID:Addgene_228305)
